Addgene plasmid #219048: SFFV-TCF7-Brd 70
Purpose: Transcription factor TCF7 with a specific barcode assigned.
Depositing lab: Filipe Pereira. Depositing organization: Center for Neuroscience and Cell Biology, University of Coimbra. Publication: A combinatorial transcription factor screening platform for immune cell reprogramming. Kurochkin I, Altman AR, Caiado I, Pertiga-Cabral D, Halitzki E, Minaeva M, Zimmermannova O, Henriques-Oliveira L, Klein D, Nair M, Oliveira D, Cajal LR, Knittel R, Feick C, Ringner M, Martin M, Cirovic B, Pires CF, Rosa FF, Sitnicka E, Theis FJ, Pereira CF. Cell Syst. 2026 Jan 21;17(1):101457. doi: 10.1016/j.cels.2025.101457. Epub 2026 Jan 14. PubMed 41539305.
Backbone
  Vector backbone: SFFV-MCS
  Backbone size w/o insert (bp): 6638
  Vector type: Lentiviral
Growth in bacteria
  Bacterial resistance: Ampicillin, 100 μg/mL
  Growth temperature: 37°C
  Growth strain: NEB Stable
  Copy number: High Copy
Gene/Insert
  Gene/Insert name: TCF7
  Species: H. sapiens (human)
  Insert size (bp): 1155
  Entrez Gene: TCF7 (a.k.a. TCF-1)
  Promoter: The spleen focus-forming virus (SFFV) promoter
  Cloning method: Restriction Enzyme; 5′ cloning site Bsp119I (not destroyed); 3′ cloning site BstHI (not destroyed)
Terms and licenses: Academic/Nonprofit Terms; Industry Terms: Not Available to Industry
Depositor comments: Barcode sequence cloned into XbaI restriction site. Design of plasmid is as follows: SFFV-[TF sequence]-WPRE-[Barcode sequence].
How to cite: SFFV-TCF7-Brd 70 was a gift from Filipe Pereira (Addgene plasmid # 219048 ; http://n2t.net/addgene:219048 ; RRID:Addgene_219048)
