[The description below was written by a language model from this plasmid's Addgene catalogue record and pLannotate feature annotations shown in this document.]
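Description:
SFFV-TCF7-Brd 70 is a lentiviral transfer plasmid built on the SFFV-MCS backbone that expresses human TCF7 (also known as TCF-1), a transcription factor involved in T-lymphocyte differentiation, together with a unique DNA barcode assigned to that factor. In bacteria it is maintained as a high-copy plasmid through a ColE1/pUC-type origin and selected with ampicillin via the β-lactamase gene. An f1 origin, lac regulatory remnants, and T3/T7 promoters are carried over from the pBluescript-like cloning backbone.

The viral portion has a third-generation, self-inactivating layout. An RSV promoter drives a truncated HIV-1 5' LTR, followed by the Ψ packaging signal with a partial gag sequence, the Rev response element for Rev-dependent nuclear export of the genomic RNA, and the cPPT/CTS element, which aids nuclear import of the viral genome. The internal spleen focus-forming virus (SFFV) promoter, which is strong in haematopoietic cells, drives the TCF7 coding sequence, cloned between restriction sites that were preserved. A WPRE downstream enhances transcript stability and expression, and the cassette ends in a ΔU3 3' LTR followed by an SV40 polyadenylation signal and SV40 origin sequence. According to the depositor, the barcode was inserted at an XbaI site after the WPRE, giving the order SFFV–TF–WPRE–barcode. The barcode is not annotated in the feature table, but this position would include it in the 3' end of the transcript. No mammalian selection marker or fluorescent reporter is annotated.

The plasmid belongs to a barcoded transcription factor collection made for combinatorial screening in immune cell reprogramming, where the barcode presumably identifies which factors each transduced cell received.
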