Features (pLannotate 1.2.2; 29 found; start..end, strand, type, name):
     94..112     -  promoter       T7 promoter: promoter for bacteriophage T7 RNA polymerase
    120..275     +  CDS            lacZα (fragment): LacZα fragment of β-galactosidase; lacZ fragment
    280..708     +  rep_origin     f1 ori (sequence partly withheld): f1 bacteriophage origin of replication; arrow indicates direction of (+) strand synthesis
    761..865     +  promoter       AmpR promoter: bla
    866..1726    +  CDS            AmpR: β-lactamase; bla; confers resistance to ampicillin, carbenicillin, and related antibiotics
   1897..2485    +  rep_origin     ori: high-copy-number ColE1/pMB1/pBR322/pUC origin of replication
   2668..2760    +  CDS            lacI (fragment): lac repressor; lacI; The lac repressor binds to the lac operator to inhibit transcription in E. coli. This inhibition can be relieved by adding lactose or isopropyl-β-D-thiogalactopyranoside (IPTG).
   2773..2794    +  protein_bind   CAP binding site: CAP binding activates transcription in the presence of cAMP. E. coli catabolite activator protein
   2809..2839    +  promoter       lac promoter: promoter for the E. coli lac operon
   2847..2863    +  protein_bind   lac operator: The lac repressor binds to the lac operator to inhibit transcription in E. coli. This inhibition can be relieved by adding lactose or isopropyl-β-D-thiogalactopyranoside (IPTG). lac repressor encoded by lacI
   2908..2926    +  promoter       T3 promoter: promoter for bacteriophage T3 RNA polymerase
   2954..3180    +  promoter       RSV promoter: Rous sarcoma virus enhancer/promoter
   3181..3361    +  LTR            5' LTR (truncated): truncated 5' long terminal repeat (LTR) from HIV-1
   3408..3533    +  misc_feature   HIV-1 Ψ: packaging signal of human immunodeficiency virus type 1
   3517..3880    +  CDS            HIV-1 gag (fragment): gag protein from human immunodeficiency virus 1; gag
   4026..4259    +  misc_feature   RRE: The Rev response element (RRE) of HIV-1 allows for Rev-dependent mRNA export from the nucleus to the cytoplasm.
   4636..4736    +  CDS            Rev (fragment): human immunodeficiency virus 1 (HIV-1) Rev protein; rev; enhances nuclear export of unspliced and incompletely spliced viral mRNAs
   4755..4872    +  misc_feature   cPPT/CTS: central polypurine tract and central termination sequence of HIV-1
   4906..5307    +  promoter       SFFV promoter: spleen focus-forming virus long terminal repeat (LTR) promoter
   5317..5340    +  misc_feature   MCS (fragment): pBluescript multiple cloning site
   5365..6438    +  CDS            TCF7 (fragment): TCF7_HUMAN - Also known as TCF1. Experimental evidence at protein level: Swiss-Prot protein existence level 1. Transcriptional activator involved in T-cell lymphocyte differentiation. Necessary for the survival of CD4(+) CD8(+) immature thymocytes. Isoforms lacking the N-terminal CTNNB1 binding domain cannot fulfill this role. Binds to the T-lymphocyte-specific enhancer element (5'-WWCAAAG-3') found in the promoter of the CD3E gene. Represses expression of the T-cell receptor gamma gene in alpha-beta T- cell lineages (By similarity). Required for the development of natural killer receptor-posi
   6527..6552    +  misc_feature   MCS (fragment): pBluescript multiple cloning site
   6552..6611    +  CDS            S (fragment): HBSAG_WHV6 - Experimental evidence at transcript level: Swiss-Prot protein existence level 2. The middle envelope protein plays an important role in the budding of the virion. It is involved in the induction of budding in a nucleocapsid independent way. In this process the majority of envelope proteins bud to form subviral lipoprotein particles of 22 nm of diameter that do not contain a nucleocapsid (By similarity). From Woodchuck hepatitis B virus (isolate w64/pWS23) (WHV).
   6743..7146    +  misc_feature   WPRE: woodchuck hepatitis virus posttranscriptional regulatory element
   7204..7263    +  CDS            nef (fragment): NEF_HV1Z2 - Experimental evidence at protein level: Swiss-Prot protein existence level 1. Extracellular Nef protein targets CD4(+) T-lymphocytes for apoptosis by interacting with CXCR4 surface receptors. From Human immunodeficiency virus type 1 group M subtype D (isolate Z2/CDC-Z34) (HIV-1).
   7265..7498    +  LTR            3' LTR (ΔU3): self-inactivating 3' long terminal repeat (LTR) from HIV-1
   7570..7691    +  polyA_signal   SV40 poly(A) signal: SV40 polyadenylation signal
   7710..7731    +  rep_origin     SV40 ori (fragment): SV40 origin of replication
   7731..73      +  rep_origin     SV40 ori (across the origin): SV40 origin of replication
>Addgene plasmid #219048 | SFFV-TCF7-Brd 70 | addgene full sequence | sequence record 473299 | Addgene NGS Result
ATTTATGCAGAGGCCGAGGCCGCCTCGGCCTCTGAGCTATTCCAGAAGTAGTGAGGAGGCTTTTTTGGAG
GCCTAGGGACGTACCCAATTCGCCCTATAGTGAGTCGTATTACGCGCGCTCACTGGCCGTCGTTTTACAA
CGTCGTGACTGGGAAAACCCTGGCGTTACCCAACTTAATCGCCTTGCAGCACATCCCCCTTTCGCCAGCT
GGCGTAATAGCGAAGAGGCCCGCACCGATCGCCCTTCCCAACAGTTGCGCAGCCTGAATGGCGAATGGG
[124 nt withheld, positions 280-403]
C
[91 nt withheld, positions 405-495]
A
[49 nt withheld, positions 497-545]
CCTTTGACGTTGGAGTCCACGTTCTTT
[37 nt withheld, positions 573-609]
ACCCTATCTCGGTCTATTCTTTTGATTTATAAGGGATTTTGCCGATTTCGGCCTATTGGTTAAAAAATGA
GCTGATTTAACAAAAATTTAACGCGAATTTTAACAAAATATTAACGCTTACAATTTAGGTGGCACTTTTC
GGGGAAATGTGCGCGGAACCCCTATTTGTTTATTTTTCTAAATACATTCAAATATGTATCCGCTCATGAG
ACAATAACCCTGATAAATGCTTCAATAATATTGAAAAAGGAAGAGTATGAGTATTCAACATTTCCGTGTC
GCCCTTATTCCCTTTTTTGCGGCATTTTGCCTTCCTGTTTTTGCTCACCCAGAAACGCTGGTGAAAGTAA
AAGATGCTGAAGATCAGTTGGGTGCACGAGTGGGTTACATCGAACTGGATCTCAACAGCGGTAAGATCCT
TGAGAGTTTTCGCCCCGAAGAACGTTTTCCAATGATGAGCACTTTTAAAGTTCTGCTATGTGGCGCGGTA
TTATCCCGTATTGACGCCGGGCAAGAGCAACTCGGTCGCCGCATACACTATTCTCAGAATGACTTGGTTG
AGTACTCACCAGTCACAGAAAAGCATCTTACGGATGGCATGACAGTAAGAGAATTATGCAGTGCTGCCAT
AACCATGAGTGATAACACTGCGGCCAACTTACTTCTGACAACGATCGGAGGACCGAAGGAGCTAACCGCT
TTTTTGCACAACATGGGGGATCATGTAACTCGCCTTGATCGTTGGGAACCGGAGCTGAATGAAGCCATAC
CAAACGACGAGCGTGACACCACGATGCCTGTAGCAATGGCAACAACGTTGCGCAAACTATTAACTGGCGA
ACTACTTACTCTAGCTTCCCGGCAACAATTAATAGACTGGATGGAGGCGGATAAAGTTGCAGGACCACTT
CTGCGCTCGGCCCTTCCGGCTGGCTGGTTTATTGCTGATAAATCTGGAGCCGGTGAGCGTGGGTCTCGCG
GTATCATTGCAGCACTGGGGCCAGATGGTAAGCCCTCCCGTATCGTAGTTATCTACACGACGGGGAGTCA
GGCAACTATGGATGAACGAAATAGACAGATCGCTGAGATAGGTGCCTCACTGATTAAGCATTGGTAACTG
TCAGACCAAGTTTACTCATATATACTTTAGATTGATTTAAAACTTCATTTTTAATTTAAAAGGATCTAGG
TGAAGATCCTTTTTGATAATCTCATGACCAAAATCCCTTAACGTGAGTTTTCGTTCCACTGAGCGTCAGA
CCCCGTAGAAAAGATCAAAGGATCTTCTTGAGATCCTTTTTTTCTGCGCGTAATCTGCTGCTTGCAAACA
AAAAAACCACCGCTACCAGCGGTGGTTTGTTTGCCGGATCAAGAGCTACCAACTCTTTTTCCGAAGGTAA
CTGGCTTCAGCAGAGCGCAGATACCAAATACTGTTCTTCTAGTGTAGCCGTAGTTAGGCCACCACTTCAA
GAACTCTGTAGCACCGCCTACATACCTCGCTCTGCTAATCCTGTTACCAGTGGCTGCTGCCAGTGGCGAT
AAGTCGTGTCTTACCGGGTTGGACTCAAGACGATAGTTACCGGATAAGGCGCAGCGGTCGGGCTGAACGG
GGGGTTCGTGCACACAGCCCAGCTTGGAGCGAACGACCTACACCGAACTGAGATACCTACAGCGTGAGCT
ATGAGAAAGCGCCACGCTTCCCGAAGGGAGAAAGGCGGACAGGTATCCGGTAAGCGGCAGGGTCGGAACA
GGAGAGCGCACGAGGGAGCTTCCAGGGGGAAACGCCTGGTATCTTTATAGTCCTGTCGGGTTTCGCCACC
TCTGACTTGAGCGTCGATTTTTGTGATGCTCGTCAGGGGGGCGGAGCCTATGGAAAAACGCCAGCAACGC
GGCCTTTTTACGGTTCCTGGCCTTTTGCTGGCCTTTTGCTCACATGTTCTTTCCTGCGTTATCCCCTGAT
TCTGTGGATAACCGTATTACCGCCTTTGAGTGAGCTGATACCGCTCGCCGCAGCCGAACGACCGAGCGCA
GCGAGTCAGTGAGCGAGGAAGCGGAAGAGCGCCCAATACGCAAACCGCCTCTCCCCGCGCGTTGGCCGAT
TCATTAATGCAGCTGGCACGACAGGTTTCCCGACTGGAAAGCGGGCAGTGAGCGCAACGCAATTAATGTG
AGTTAGCTCACTCATTAGGCACCCCAGGCTTTACACTTTATGCTTCCGGCTCGTATGTTGTGTGGAATTG
TGAGCGGATAACAATTTCACACAGGAAACAGCTATGACCATGATTACGCCAAGCGCGCAATTAACCCTCA
CTAAAGGGAACAAAAGCTGGAGCTGCAAGCTTAATGTAGTCTTATGCAATACTCTTGTAGTCTTGCAACA
TGGTAACGATGAGTTAGCAACATGCCTTACAAGGAGAGAAAAAGCACCGTGCATGCCGATTGGTGGAAGT
AAGGTGGTACGATCGTGCCTTATTAGGAAGGCAACAGACGGGTCTGACATGGATTGGACGAACCACTGAA
TTGCCGCATTGCAGAGATATTGTATTTAAGTGCCTAGCTCGATACATAAACGGGTCTCTCTGGTTAGACC
AGATCTGAGCCTGGGAGCTCTCTGGCTAACTAGGGAACCCACTGCTTAAGCCTCAATAAAGCTTGCCTTG
AGTGCTTCAAGTAGTGTGTGCCCGTCTGTTGTGTGACTCTGGTAACTAGAGATCCCTCAGACCCTTTTAG
TCAGTGTGGAAAATCTCTAGCAGTGGCGCCCGAACAGGGACTTGAAAGCGAAAGGGAAACCAGAGGAGCT
CTCTCGACGCAGGACTCGGCTTGCTGAAGCGCGCACGGCAAGAGGCGAGGGGCGGCGACTGGTGAGTACG
CCAAAAATTTTGACTAGCGGAGGCTAGAAGGAGAGAGATGGGTGCGAGAGCGTCAGTATTAAGCGGGGGA
GAATTAGATCGCGATGGGAAAAAATTCGGTTAAGGCCAGGGGGAAAGAAAAAATATAAATTAAAACATAT
AGTATGGGCAAGCAGGGAGCTAGAACGATTCGCAGTTAATCCTGGCCTGTTAGAAACATCAGAAGGCTGT
AGACAAATACTGGGACAGCTACAACCATCCCTTCAGACAGGATCAGAAGAACTTAGATCATTATATAATA
CAGTAGCAACCCTCTATTGTGTGCATCAAAGGATAGAGATAAAAGACACCAAGGAAGCTTTAGACAAGAT
AGAGGAAGAGCAAAACAAAAGTAAGACCACCGCACAGCAAGCGGCCGCTGATCTTCAGACCTGGAGGAGG
AGATATGAGGGACAATTGGAGAAGTGAATTATATAAATATAAAGTAGTAAAAATTGAACCATTAGGAGTA
GCACCCACCAAGGCAAAGAGAAGAGTGGTGCAGAGAGAAAAAAGAGCAGTGGGAATAGGAGCTTTGTTCC
TTGGGTTCTTGGGAGCAGCAGGAAGCACTATGGGCGCAGCGTCAATGACGCTGACGGTACAGGCCAGACA
ATTATTGTCTGGTATAGTGCAGCAGCAGAACAATTTGCTGAGGGCTATTGAGGCGCAACAGCATCTGTTG
CAACTCACAGTCTGGGGCATCAAGCAGCTCCAGGCAAGAATCCTGGCTGTGGAAAGATACCTAAAGGATC
AACAGCTCCTGGGGATTTGGGGTTGCTCTGGAAAACTCATTTGCACCACTGCTGTGCCTTGGAATGCTAG
TTGGAGTAATAAATCTCTGGAACAGATTTGGAATCACACGACCTGGATGGAGTGGGACAGAGAAATTAAC
AATTACACAAGCTTAATACACTCCTTAATTGAAGAATCGCAAAACCAGCAAGAAAAGAATGAACAAGAAT
TATTGGAATTAGATAAATGGGCAAGTTTGTGGAATTGGTTTAACATAACAAATTGGCTGTGGTATATAAA
ATTATTCATAATGATAGTAGGAGGCTTGGTAGGTTTAAGAATAGTTTTTGCTGTACTTTCTATAGTGAAT
AGAGTTAGGCAGGGATATTCACCATTATCGTTTCAGACCCACCTCCCAACCCCGAGGGGACCCGACAGGC
CCGAAGGAATAGAAGAAGAAGGTGGAGAGAGAGACAGAGACAGATCCATTCGATTAGTGAACGGATCTCG
ACGGTATCGGTTAACTTTTAAAAGAAAAGGGGGGATTGGGGGGTACAGTGCAGGGGAAAGAATAGTAGAC
ATAATAGCAACAGACATACAAACTAAAGAATTACAAAAACAAATTACAAAAATTCAAAATTTTATCGATC
ACGAGACTAGCCTCGAGCTGGCTGCAGTAACGCCATTTTGCAAGGCATGGAAAAATACCAAACCAAGAAT
AGAGAAGTTCAGATCAAGGGCGGGTACATGAAAATAGCTAACGTTGGGCCAAACAGGATATCTGCGGTGA
GCAGTTTCGGCCCCGGCCCGGGGCCAAGAACAGATGGTCACCGCAGTTTCGGCCCCGGCCCGAGGCCAAG
AACAGATGGTCCCCAGATATGGCCCAACCCTCAGCAGTTTCTTAAGACCCATCAGATGTTTCCAGGCTCC
CCCAAGGACCTGAAATGACCCTGCGCCTTATTTGAATTAACCAATCAGCCTGCTTCTCGCTTCTGTTCGC
GCGCTTCTGCTTCCCGAGCTCTATAAAAGAGCTCACAACCCCTCACTCGGCGCGCCAGTCCTCCGACAGA
CTGAGTCGGCCGGTCGAATCAAGCTTATCGATACCGTCGACGGATCCGCTAGCCCGCGGTTCGAAATGCC
GCAGCTGGACTCCGGCGGGGGCGGCGCGGGCGGCGGCGACGACCTCGGCGCGCCGGACGAGCTGCTGGCC
TTCCAGGATGAAGGCGAGGAGCAGGACGACAAGAGCCGCGACAGCGCCGCCGGTCCCGAGCGCGACCTGG
CCGAGCTCAAGTCGTCGCTCGTGAACGAGTCCGAGGGCGCGGCCGGCGGCGCAGGGATCCCGGGGGTCCC
GGGGGCCGGCGCCGGGGCCCGCGGCGAGGCCGAGGCTCTCGGGCGGGAACACGCTGCGCAGAGACTCTTC
CCGGACAAACTTCCAGAGCCCCTGGAGGACGGCCTGAAGGCCCCGGAGTGCACCAGCGGCATGTACAAAG
AGACCGTCTACTCCGCCTTCAATCTGCTCATGCATTACCCACCCCCCTCGGGAGCAGGGCAGCACCCCCA
GCCGCAGCCCCCGCTGCACAAGGCCAATCAGCCCCCCCACGGTGTCCCCCAACTCTCTCTCTACGAACAT
TTCAACAGCCCACATCCCACCCCTGCACCTGCGGACATCAGCCAGAAGCAAGTTCACAGGCCTCTGCAGA
CCCCTGACCTCTCTGGCTTCTACTCCCTGACCTCAGGCAGCATGGGGCAGCTCCCCCACACTGTGAGCTG
GTTCACCCACCCATCCTTGATGCTAGGTTCTGGTGTACCTGGTCACCCAGCAGCCATCCCCCACCCGGCC
ATTGTGCCCCCCTCAGGGAAGCAGGAGCTGCAGCCCTTCGACCGCAACCTGAAGACACAAGCAGAGTCCA
AGGCAGAGAAGGAGGCCAAGAAGCCAACCATCAAGAAGCCCCTCAATGCCTTCATGCTGTACATGAAGGA
GATGAGAGCCAAGGTCATTGCAGAGTGCACACTTAAGGAGAGCGCTGCCATCAACCAGATCCTGGGCCGC
AGGTGGCACGCGCTGTCGCGAGAAGAGCAGGCCAAGTACTATGAGCTGGCCCGCAAGGAGAGGCAGCTGC
ACATGCAGCTATACCCAGGCTGGTCAGCGCGGGACAACTACGGGAAGAAGAAGAGGCGGTCGAGGGAAAA
GCACCAAGAATCCACCACAGGAGGAAAAAGAAATGCATTCGGTACTTACCCGGAGAAGGCCGCTGCCCCA
GCCCCGTTCCTTCCGATGACAGTGCTCTAGACCGGTCGGATCCCCCGGGCTGCAGGAATTCGAGCATCTT
ACCGCCATTTATTCCCATATTTGTTCTGTTTTTCTTGATTTGGGTATACATTTAAATGTTAATAAAACAA
AATGGTGGGGCAATCATTTACATTTTTAGGGATATGTAATTACTAGTTCAGGTGTATTGCCACAAGACAA
ACATGTTAAGAAACTTTCCCGTTATTTACGCTCTGTTCCTGTTAATCAACCTCTGGATTACAAAATTTGT
GAAAGATTGACTGATATTCTTAACTATGTTGCTCCTTTTACGCTGTGTGGATATGCTGCTTTAATGCCTC
TGTATCATGCTATTGCTTCCCGTACGGCTTTCGTTTTCTCCTCCTTGTATAAATCCTGGTTGCTGTCTCT
TTATGAGGAGTTGTGGCCCGTTGTCCGTCAACGTGGCGTGGTGTGCTCTGTGTTTGCTGACGCAACCCCC
ACTGGCTGGGGCATTGCCACCACCTGTCAACTCCTTTCTGGGACTTTCGCTTTCCCCCTCCCGATCGCCA
CGGCAGAACTCATCGCCGCCTGCCTTGCCCGCTGCTGGACAGGGGCTAGGTTGCTGGGCACTGATAATTC
CGTGGTGTTGTCGGGGAAGCTGACGTCCTTTGCAATTCGATATCAAGCTGTACCTTCTAGATGTACAGTA
ACACCAGCGCTTCTAGACCAATGACTTACAAGGCAGCTGTAGATCTTAGCCACTTTTTAAAAGAAAAGGG
GGGACTGGAAGGGCTAATTCACTCCCAACGAAGACAAGATCTGCTTTTTGCTTGTACTGGGTCTCTCTGG
TTAGACCAGATCTGAGCCTGGGAGCTCTCTGGCTAACTAGGGAACCCACTGCTTAAGCCTCAATAAAGCT
TGCCTTGAGTGCTTCAAGTAGTGTGTGCCCGTCTGTTGTGTGACTCTGGTAACTAGAGATCCCTCAGACC
CTTTTAGTCAGTGTGGAAAATCTCTAGCAGTAGTAGTTCATGTCATCTTATTATTCAGTATTTATAACTT
GCAAAGAAATGAATATCAGAGAGTGAGAGGAACTTGTTTATTGCAGCTTATAATGGTTACAAATAAAGCA
ATAGCATCACAAATTTCACAAATAAAGCATTTTTTTCACTGCATTCTAGTTGTGGTTTGTCCAAACTCAT
CAATGTATCTTATCATGTCTGGCTCTAGCTATCCCGCCCCTAACTCCGCCCATCCCGCCCCTAACTCCGC
CCAGTTCCGCCCATTCTCCGCCCCATGGCTGACTAATTTTTTTT
