>Addgene plasmid #219048 | SFFV-TCF7-Brd 70 | depositor partial sequence | sequence record 427624 | TF ORF
ATGCCGCAGCTGGACTCCGGCGGGGGCGGCGCGGGCGGCGGCGACGACCTCGGCGCGCCGGACGAGCTGC
TGGCCTTCCAGGATGAAGGCGAGGAGCAGGACGACAAGAGCCGCGACAGCGCCGCCGGTCCCGAGCGCGA
CCTGGCCGAGCTCAAGTCGTCGCTCGTGAACGAGTCCGAGGGCGCGGCCGGCGGCGCAGGGATCCCGGGG
GTCCCGGGGGCCGGCGCCGGGGCCCGCGGCGAGGCCGAGGCTCTCGGGCGGGAACACGCTGCGCAGAGAC
TCTTCCCGGACAAACTTCCAGAGCCCCTGGAGGACGGCCTGAAGGCCCCGGAGTGCACCAGCGGCATGTA
CAAAGAGACCGTCTACTCCGCCTTCAATCTGCTCATGCATTACCCACCCCCCTCGGGAGCAGGGCAGCAC
CCCCAGCCGCAGCCCCCGCTGCACAAGGCCAATCAGCCCCCCCACGGTGTCCCCCAACTCTCTCTCTACG
AACATTTCAACAGCCCACATCCCACCCCTGCACCTGCGGACATCAGCCAGAAGCAAGTTCACAGGCCTCT
GCAGACCCCTGACCTCTCTGGCTTCTACTCCCTGACCTCAGGCAGCATGGGGCAGCTCCCCCACACTGTG
AGCTGGTTCACCCACCCATCCTTGATGCTAGGTTCTGGTGTACCTGGTCACCCAGCAGCCATCCCCCACC
CGGCCATTGTGCCCCCCTCAGGGAAGCAGGAGCTGCAGCCCTTCGACCGCAACCTGAAGACACAAGCAGA
GTCCAAGGCAGAGAAGGAGGCCAAGAAGCCAACCATCAAGAAGCCCCTCAATGCCTTCATGCTGTACATG
AAGGAGATGAGAGCCAAGGTCATTGCAGAGTGCACACTTAAGGAGAGCGCTGCCATCAACCAGATCCTGG
GCCGCAGGTGGCACGCGCTGTCGCGAGAAGAGCAGGCCAAGTACTATGAGCTGGCCCGCAAGGAGAGGCA
GCTGCACATGCAGCTATACCCAGGCTGGTCAGCGCGGGACAACTACGGGAAGAAGAAGAGGCGGTCGAGG
GAAAAGCACCAAGAATCCACCACAGGAGGAAAAAGAAATGCATTCGGTACTTACCCGGAGAAGGCCGCTG
CCCCAGCCCCGTTCCTTCCGATGACAGTGCTCTAG
