>Addgene plasmid #219048 | SFFV-TCF7-Brd 70 | depositor partial sequence | sequence record 427625 | Barcode sequence
TGTACAGTAACACCAGCGCT
